>Addgene plasmid #226894 | pAM250 | addgene full sequence | sequence record 451038 | Addgene NGS Result
CGCGCCCTGACGGGCTTGTCTGCTCCCGGCATCCGCTTACAGACAAGCTGTGACCGTCTCCGGGAGCTGC
ATGTGTCAGAGGTTTTCACCGTCATCACCGAAACGCGCGAGGCAGCTGCGGTAAAGCTCATCAGCGTGGT
CGTGAAGCGATTCACAGATGTCTGCCTGTTCATCCGCGTCCAGCTCGTTGAGTTTCTCCAGAAGCGTTAA
TGTCTGGCTTCTGATAAAGCGGGCCATGTTAAGGGCGGTTTTTTCCTGTTTGGTCACTGATGCCTCCGTG
TAAGGGGGATTTCTGTTCATGGGGGTAATGATACCGATGAAACGAGAGAGGATGCTCACGATACGGGTTA
CTGATGATGAACATGCCCGGTTACTGGAACGTTGTGAGGGTAAACAACTGGCGGTATGGATGCGGCGGGA
CCAGAGAAAAATCACTCAGGGTCAATGCCAGCGCTTCGTTAATACAGATGTAGGTGTTCCACAGGGTAGC
CAGCAGCATCCTGCGATGCAGATCCGGAACATAATGGTGCAGGGCGCTGACTTCCGCGTTTCCAGACTTT
ACGAAACACGGAAACCGAAGACCATTCATGTTGTTGCTCAGGTCGCAGACGTTTTGCAGCAGCAGTCGCT
TCACGTTCGCTCGCGTATCGGTGATTCATTCTGCTAACCAGTAAGGCAACCCCGCCAGCCTAGCCGGGTC
CTCAACGACAGGAGCACGATCATGCTAGTCATGCCCCGCGCCCACCGGAAGGAGCTGACTGGGTTGAAGG
CTCTCAAGGGCATCGGTCGAGATCCCGGTGCCTAATGAGTGAGCTAACTTACATTAATTGCGTTGCGCTC
ACTGCCCGCTTTCCAGTCGGGAAACCTGTCGTGCCAGCTGCATTAATGAATCGGCCAACGCGCGGGGAGA
GGCGGTTTGCGTATTGGGCGCCAGGGTGGTTTTTCTTTTCACCAGTGAGACGGGCAACAGCTGATTGCCC
TTCACCGCCTGGCCCTGAGAGAGTTGCAGCAAGCGGTCCACGCTGGTTTGCCCCAGCAGGCGAAAATCCT
GTTTGATGGTGGTTAACGGCGGGATATAACATGAGCTGTCTTCGGTATCGTCGTATCCCACTACCGAGAT
GTCCGCACCAACGCGCAGCCCGGACTCGGTAATGGCGCGCATTGCGCCCAGCGCCATCTGATCGTTGGCA
ACCAGCATCGCAGTGGGAACGATGCCCTCATTCAGCATTTGCATGGTTTGTTGAAAACCGGACATGGCAC
TCCAGTCGCCTTCCCGTTCCGCTATCGGCTGAATTTGATTGCGAGTGAGATATTTATGCCAGCCAGCCAG
ACGCAGACGCGCCGAGACAGAACTTAATGGGCCCGCTAACAGCGCGATTTGCTGGTGACCCAATGCGACC
AGATGCTCCACGCCCAGTCGCGTACCGTCTTCATGGGAGAAAATAATACTGTTGATGGGTGTCTGGTCAG
AGACATCAAGAAATAACGCCGGAACATTAGTGCAGGCAGCTTCCACAGCAATGGCATCCTGGTCATCCAG
CGGATAGTTAATGATCAGCCCACTGACGCGTTGCGCGAGAAGATTGTGCACCGCCGCTTTACAGGCTTCG
ACGCCGCTTCGTTCTACCATCGACACCACCACGCTGGCACCCAGTTGATCGGCGCGAGATTTAATCGCCG
CGACAATTTGCGACGGCGCGTGCAGGGCCAGACTGGAGGTGGCAACGCCAATCAGCAACGACTGTTTGCC
CGCCAGTTGTTGTGCCACGCGGTTGGGAATGTAATTCAGCTCCGCCATCGCCGCTTCCACTTTTTCCCGC
GTTTTCGCAGAAACGTGGCTGGCCTGGTTCACCACGCGGGAAACGGTCTGATAAGAGACACCGGCATACT
CTGCGACATCGTATAACGTTACTGGTTTCACATTCACCACCCTGAATTGACTCTCTTCCGGGCGCTATCA
TGCCATACCGCGAAAGGTTTTGCGCCATTCGATGGTGTCCGGGATCTCGACGCTCTCCCTTATGCGACTC
CTGCATTAGGAAGCAGCCCAGTAGTAGGTTGAGGCCGTTGAGCACCGCCGCCGCAAGGAATGGTGCATGC
AAGGAGATGGCGCCCAACAGTCCCCCGGCCACGGGGCCTGCCACCATACCCACGCCGAAACAAGCGCTCA
TGAGCCCGAAGTGGCGAGCCCGATCTTCCCCATCGGTGATGTCGGCGATATAGGCGCCAGCAACCGCACC
TGTGGCGCCGGTGATGCCGGCCACGATGCGTCCGGCGTAGAGGATCGAGATCGATCTCGATCCCGCGAAA
TTAATACGACTCACTATAGGGGAATTGTGAGCGGATAACAATTCCCCTCTAGAAATAATTTTGTTTAACT
TTAAGAAGGAGATATACCATGGCTGCAAGTGAGATAATGAACAATCTGCCTATGCATTCCCTCGATTCTT
CTCTAAGGGATTTACTTAACGATGACTTATTCATTGAAAGTGATGAATCGACCAAGTCGGTAAATGATCA
GAGGAGTGAAGTATTTCAAGAATGTGTGAACCTTTTCATAAAAAGAGATATCAAGGATTGCCTAGAAAAA
ATGTCTGAGGTTGGATTTATTGATATTACCGTTTTCAAGTCCAACCCTATGATATTAGATTTATTTGTCA
GCGCCTGTGATATTATGCCCAGCTTTACCAAATTAGGTTTAACACTGCAGAGTGAGATTTTGAATATTTT
CACGTTAGATACCCCTCAATGTATTGAGACAAGAAAAATTATTCTCGGTGACCTCAGTAAACTTTTGGTC
ATCAATAAATTCTTTCGATGCTGTATCAAGGTTATTCAGTTTAACTTAACTGATCACACCGAACAAGAAG
AAAAAACTCTGGAGCTTGAATCCATAATGAGTGATTTCATTTTCGTATACATAACGAAAATGAGGACAAC
TATAGATGTAGTTGGCTTACAAGAATTAATCGAGATATTCATCTTTCAGGTGAAGGTAAAACTGCATCAT
AAAAAACCCTCACCGAATATGTATTGGGCGCTTTGCAAAACATTACCTAAGTTATCTCCAACCCTAAAGG
GCCTTTACTTATCTAAAGATGTTTCCATAGAGGATGCTATTCTGAACTCAATAGATAATAAAATACAAAA
AGATAAGCTGGAAGTCCTGTTCCAAGGTCCGCACCATCACCACCATCATGATTATAAGGATGACGATGAC
AAGTGATTAATTAACCTAGGCTGCTGCCACCGCTGAGCAATAACTAGCATAACCCCTTGGGGCCTCTAAA
CGGGTCTTGAGGGGTTTTTTGCTGAAAGGAGGAACTATATCCGGATTGGCGAATGGG
[124 nt withheld, positions 3348-3471]
C
[91 nt withheld, positions 3473-3563]
A
[49 nt withheld, positions 3565-3613]
CCTTTGACGTTGGAGTCCACGTTCTTT
[37 nt withheld, positions 3641-3677]
ACCCTATCTCGGTCTATTCTTTTGATTTATAAGGGATTTTGCCGATTTCGGCCTATTGGTTAAAAAATGA
GCTGATTTAACAAAAATTTAACGCGAATTTTAACAAAATATTAACGTTTACAATTTCTGGCGGCACGATG
GCATGAGATTATCAAAAAGGATCTTCACCTAGATCCTTTTAAATTAAAAATGAAGTTTTAAATCAATCTA
AAGTATATATGAGTAAACTTGGTCTGACAGTTACCAATGCTTAATCAGTGAGGCACCTATCTCAGCGATC
TGTCTATTTCGTTCATCCATAGTTGCCTGACTCCCCGTCGTGTAGATAACTACGATACGGGAGGGCTTAC
CATCTGGCCCCAGTGCTGCAATGATACCGCGAGACCCACGCTCACCGGCTCCAGATTTATCAGCAATAAA
CCAGCCAGCCGGAAGGGCCGAGCGCAGAAGTGGTCCTGCAACTTTATCCGCCTCCATCCAGTCTATTAAT
TGTTGCCGGGAAGCTAGAGTAAGTAGTTCGCCAGTTAATAGTTTGCGCAACGTTGTTGCCATTGCTACAG
GCATCGTGGTGTCACGCTCGTCGTTTGGTATGGCTTCATTCAGCTCCGGTTCCCAACGATCAAGGCGAGT
TACATGATCCCCCATGTTGTGCAAAAAAGCGGTTAGCTCCTTCGGTCCTCCGATCGTTGTCAGAAGTAAG
TTGGCCGCAGTGTTATCACTCATGGTTATGGCAGCACTGCATAATTCTCTTACTGTCATGCCATCCGTAA
GATGCTTTTCTGTGACTGGTGAGTACTCAACCAAGTCATTCTGAGAATAGTGTATGCGGCGACCGAGTTG
CTCTTGCCCGGCGTCAATACGGGATAATACCGCGCCACATAGCAGAACTTTAAAAGTGCTCATCATTGGA
AAACGTTCTTCGGGGCGAAAACTCTCAAGGATCTTACCGCTGTTGAGATCCAGTTCGATGTAACCCACTC
GTGCACCCAACTGATCTTCAGCATCTTTTACTTTCACCAGCGTTTCTGGGTGAGCAAAAACAGGAAGGCA
AAATGCCGCAAAAAAGGGAATAAGGGCGACACGGAAATGTTGAATACTCATACTCTTCCTTTTTCAATCA
TGATTGAAGCATTTATCAGGGTTATTGTCTCATGAGCGGATACATATTTGAATGTATTTAGAAAAATAAA
CAAATAGGTCATGACCAAAATCCCTTAACGTGAGTTTTCGTTCCACTGAGCGTCAGACCCCGTAGAAAAG
ATCAAAGGATCTTCTTGAGATCCTTTTTTTCTGCGCGTAATCTGCTGCTTGCAAACAAAAAAACCACCGC
TACCAGCGGTGGTTTGTTTGCCGGATCAAGAGCTACCAACTCTTTTTCCGAAGGTAACTGGCTTCAGCAG
AGCGCAGATACCAAATACTGTCCTTCTAGTGTAGCCGTAGTTAGGCCACCACTTCAAGAACTCTGTAGCA
CCGCCTACATACCTCGCTCTGCTAATCCTGTTACCAGTGGCTGCTGCCAGTGGCGATAAGTCGTGTCTTA
CCGGGTTGGACTCAAGACGATAGTTACCGGATAAGGCGCAGCGGTCGGGCTGAACGGGGGGTTCGTGCAC
ACAGCCCAGCTTGGAGCGAACGACCTACACCGAACTGAGATACCTACAGCGTGAGCTATGAGAAAGCGCC
ACGCTTCCCGAAGGGAGAAAGGCGGACAGGTATCCGGTAAGCGGCAGGGTCGGAACAGGAGAGCGCACGA
GGGAGCTTCCAGGGGGAAACGCCTGGTATCTTTATAGTCCTGTCGGGTTTCGCCACCTCTGACTTGAGCG
TCGATTTTTGTGATGCTCGTCAGGGGGGCGGAGCCTATGGAAAAACGCCAGCAACGCGGCCTTTTTACGG
TTCCTGGCCTTTTGCTGGCCTTTTGCTCACATGTTCTTTCCTGCGTTATCCCCTGATTCTGTGGATAACC
GTATTACCGCCTTTGAGTGAGCTGATACCGCTCGCCGCAGCCGAACGACCGAGCGCAGCGAGTCAGTGAG
CGAGGAAGCGGAAGAGCGCCTGATGCGGTATTTTCTCCTTACGCATCTGTGCGGTATTTCACACCGCAAT
GGTGCACTCTCAGTACAATCTGCTCTGATGCCGCATAGTTAAGCCAGTATACACTCCGCTATCGCTACGT
GACTGGGTCATGGCTGCGCCCCGACACCCGCCAACACCCGCTGA
Features (pLannotate 1.2.2; 19 found; start..end, strand, type, name):
     76..267     -  CDS            rop: Rop protein, which maintains plasmids at low copy number; rop
    284..664     +  CDS            YPB1_ECOLX: Protein predicted: Swiss-Prot protein existence level 4. From Escherichia coli.
    726..790     -  CDS            TcR (fragment): tetracycline efflux protein; tet; confers resistance to tetracycline
    805..826     -  protein_bind   CAP binding site: CAP binding activates transcription in the presence of cAMP. E. coli catabolite activator protein
    839..1921    -  CDS            lacI: lac repressor; lacI; The lac repressor binds to the lac operator to inhibit transcription in E. coli. This inhibition can be relieved by adding lactose or isopropyl-β-D-thiogalactopyranoside (IPTG).
   1922..1999    -  promoter       lacI promoter: lacI
   2007..2286    -  CDS            TcR (fragment): tetracycline efflux protein; tet; confers resistance to tetracycline
   2312..2330    +  promoter       T7 promoter: promoter for bacteriophage T7 RNA polymerase
   2331..2355    +  protein_bind   lac operator: The lac repressor binds to the lac operator to inhibit transcription in E. coli. This inhibition can be relieved by adding lactose or isopropyl-β-D-thiogalactopyranoside (IPTG). lac repressor encoded by lacI
   2370..2392    +  RBS            RBS: efficient ribosome binding site from bacteriophage T7 gene 10 (Olins and Rangwala, 1989)
   2399..3157    +  CDS            PEX15 (fragment): PEX15_YEAST - Also known as PAS21. Experimental evidence at protein level: Swiss-Prot protein existence level 1. Essential for the biogenesis of peroxisomes. Has a role in anchoring PEX6 onto the peroxisomal membrane. From Saccharomyces cerevisiae (strain ATCC 204508 / S288c) (Baker's yeast).
   3206..3223    +  CDS            3xFLAG (fragment): three tandem FLAG® epitope tags, followed by an enterokinase cleavage site
   3239..3256    +  CDS            SET1 (fragment): solubility-enhancement tag derived from T7 phage gene 10B
   3264..3311    +  terminator     T7 terminator: transcription terminator for bacteriophage T7 RNA polymerase
   3348..3803    +  rep_origin     f1 ori (sequence partly withheld): f1 bacteriophage origin of replication; arrow indicates direction of (+) strand synthesis
   3918..4778    -  CDS            AmpR: β-lactamase; bla; confers resistance to ampicillin, carbenicillin, and related antibiotics
   4779..4871    -  promoter       AmpR promoter: bla
   4952..5540    +  rep_origin     ori: high-copy-number ColE1/pMB1/pBR322/pUC origin of replication
   5726..5865    -  misc_feature   bom: basis of mobility region from pBR322
