[The description below was written by a language model from this plasmid's Addgene catalogue record and pLannotate feature annotations shown in this document.]
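Description:
pAM250 is a bacterial expression plasmid built on a pET-DUET backbone for producing a truncated form of the Saccharomyces cerevisiae peroxisomal protein Pex15 in E. coli. It is propagated through a ColE1/pBR322-type origin, accompanied by the rop gene and the bom mobilisation region, and is selected with ampicillin via the β-lactamase gene. The catalogue lists it as high copy, although rop normally moderates copy number in pBR322-derived vectors. An f1 origin is also present, and short tetracycline-resistance fragments flanking the lacI region appear to be non-functional backbone remnants.

The payload is a single annotated expression cassette: a T7 promoter followed by a lac operator and the strong phage T7 gene 10 ribosome binding site drives the PEX15 fragment encoding residues 1–253, with a T7 terminator downstream. The plasmid-borne lacI gene supplies repressor, so transcription is held off until IPTG is added in a host that provides T7 RNA polymerase. According to the record, the C terminus carries a PreScission protease site, a short GSS linker, and FLAG and 6xHis tags. The purpose line and the tag field give the last two in opposite order. The feature table detects a short FLAG match at the expected position, followed by a small element annotated as a SET1 fragment, which may be a mislabelled match to the His tag, though this cannot be confirmed without the sequence.

These tags allow affinity purification and detection, with optional protease removal. The associated publication concerns the AAA+ ATPase Msp1 as a protein translocase and unfoldase, which suggests this Pex15 fragment is intended for biochemical assays in that context, but its exact role is not stated in the record.
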