Addgene plasmid #226894: pAM250
Purpose: Pex15(1-253)-PSP-6xHis-FLAG
Depositing lab: Andreas Martin. Depositing organization: University of California, Berkeley. Publication: The AAA+ ATPase Msp1 is a processive protein translocase with robust unfoldase activity. Castanzo DT, LaFrance B, Martin A. Proc Natl Acad Sci U S A. 2020 Jun 30;117(26):14970-14977. doi: 10.1073/pnas.1920109117. Epub 2020 Jun 15. PubMed 32541053.
Backbone
  Vector backbone: pET-DUET
  Vector type: Bacterial Expression
Growth in bacteria
  Bacterial resistance: Ampicillin, 100 μg/mL
  Growth temperature: 37°C
  Growth strain: DH5alpha
  Copy number: High Copy
Gene/Insert
  Gene/Insert name: pex15
  Species: S. cerevisiae (budding yeast)
  Mutation: Pex15(aa 1-253)
  Entrez Gene: PEX15 (a.k.a. YOL044W, PAS21)
  Tag / fusion protein: prescission -GSS-FLAG-6xHis (C terminal on insert)
Terms and licenses: Academic/Nonprofit Terms; Industry Terms: Not Available to Industry
How to cite: pAM250 was a gift from Andreas Martin (Addgene plasmid # 226894 ; http://n2t.net/addgene:226894 ; RRID:Addgene_226894)
